Addgene plasmid #224724: pcDNA3.1-HA-GTSE1-S187A
Purpose: For expression of HA-tagged GTSE1 protein with S187A mutation
Depositing lab: Michele Pagano. Depositing organization: NYU Grossman School of Medicine. Publication: Stabilization of GTSE1 by cyclin D1-CDK4/6-mediated phosphorylation promotes cell proliferation: relevance in cancer prognosis. Garcia-Vazquez N, Gonzalez-Robles TJ, Lane E, Spasskaya D, Zhang Q, Kerzhnerman M, Jeong Y, Collu M, Simoneschi D, Ruggles KV, Rona G, Kaisari S, Pagano M. bioRxiv [Preprint]. 2025 Jan 23:2024.06.26.600797. doi: 10.1101/2024.06.26.600797. PubMed 38979260.
Backbone
  Vector backbone: pcDNA3.1
  Vector type: Mammalian Expression
Growth in bacteria
  Bacterial resistance: Ampicillin, 100 μg/mL
  Growth temperature: 37°C
  Growth strain: NEB Stable
  Copy number: Unknown
Gene/Insert
  Gene/Insert name: GTSE1 (alt name: B99)
  Species: H. sapiens (human)
  Insert size (bp): 2200
  Mutation: Serine 187 to Alanine
  Entrez Gene: GTSE1 (a.k.a. B99)
  Promoter: CMV
  Tag / fusion protein: HA (N terminal on backbone)
  Cloning method: Unknown
  Sequencing primers: 5′ CMV Forward
Terms and licenses: Academic/Nonprofit Terms; Industry Terms: Not Available to Industry
Depositor comments: Please visit https://doi.org/10.1101/2024.06.26.600797 for bioRxiv preprint.
How to cite: pcDNA3.1-HA-GTSE1-S187A was a gift from Michele Pagano (Addgene plasmid # 224724 ; http://n2t.net/addgene:224724 ; RRID:Addgene_224724)
