[The description below was written by a language model from this plasmid's Addgene catalogue record and pLannotate feature annotations shown in this document.]
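Description:
pcDNA3.1-HA-GTSE1-S187A is a mammalian expression plasmid of about 7.6 kb, built on the pcDNA3.1 backbone, that produces human GTSE1 (also known as B99) carrying a serine 187 to alanine substitution and an N-terminal HA epitope tag. It is propagated in E. coli through a high-copy ColE1/pUC-type origin and selected with ampicillin via the β-lactamase gene and its native promoter. An f1 origin is also present, which allows single-stranded DNA production. For selection in mammalian cells, the backbone carries a neomycin/kanamycin phosphotransferase gene driven by the SV40 enhancer and early promoter and terminated by the SV40 polyadenylation signal. This cassette supports G418 selection of stable transfectants.

The GTSE1 coding sequence, about 2.2 kb, is transcribed from the human cytomegalovirus immediate early enhancer and promoter and terminated by the bovine growth hormone polyadenylation signal. T7 and SP6 promoters flank the insert and can be used for in vitro transcription or sequencing. The feature table does not annotate the HA tag separately; the catalogue entry places it on the backbone upstream of the insert, where it allows detection or immunoprecipitation with anti-HA antibodies. Several short annotated fragments (an HIV-1 LTR piece, ble, lacI, lac promoter/operator, bom) appear to be backbone remnants or partial matches rather than functional payload.

GTSE1 is annotated as a protein implicated in p53-induced G2/M arrest through effects on microtubule rearrangement. Replacing serine with alanine removes a potential phosphorylation site. The associated study concerns stabilisation of GTSE1 through phosphorylation by cyclin D1-CDK4/6, so this construct probably serves as a non-phosphorylatable mutant for comparison with wild-type GTSE1 in transfected cells, although the record does not spell out the role of this particular residue.
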