Features (pLannotate 1.2.2; 21 found; start..end, strand, type, name):
     28..80      -  misc_feature   bom (fragment): basis of mobility region from pBR322
    235..614     +  enhancer       CMV enhancer: human cytomegalovirus immediate early enhancer
    615..818     +  promoter       CMV promoter: human cytomegalovirus (CMV) immediate early promoter
    814..847     +  LTR            5' LTR (truncated) (fragment): truncated 5' long terminal repeat (LTR) from HIV-1
    863..881     +  promoter       T7 promoter: promoter for bacteriophage T7 RNA polymerase
   1000..3159    +  CDS            GTSE1: GTSE1_HUMAN - Experimental evidence at protein level: Swiss-Prot protein existence level 1. May be involved in p53-induced cell cycle arrest in G2/M phase by interfering with microtubule rearrangements that are required to enter mitosis. Overexpression delays G2/M phase progression. From Homo sapiens (Human).
   3190..3208    -  promoter       SP6 promoter: promoter for bacteriophage SP6 RNA polymerase
   3234..3458    +  polyA_signal   bGH poly(A) signal: bovine growth hormone polyadenylation signal
   3462..3483    +  promoter       SV40 promoter (fragment): SV40 enhancer and early promoter
   3504..3932    +  rep_origin     f1 ori (sequence partly withheld): f1 bacteriophage origin of replication; arrow indicates direction of (+) strand synthesis
   3946..4275    +  promoter       SV40 promoter: SV40 enhancer and early promoter
   4342..5133    +  CDS            neo: KKA2_KLEPN - Also known as kan, nptII. Experimental evidence at protein level: Swiss-Prot protein existence level 1. Resistance to kanamycin, neomycin, paromomycin, ribostamycin, butirosin and gentamicin B. From Klebsiella pneumoniae.
   5157..5315    +  CDS            ble (fragment): BLE_KLEPN - Experimental evidence at protein level: Swiss-Prot protein existence level 1. Binding protein with a strong affinity to the bleomycin family of antibiotics. Binds to CL990; an antimitotic-antibiotic compound. From Klebsiella pneumoniae.
   5310..5431    +  polyA_signal   SV40 poly(A) signal: SV40 polyadenylation signal
   5504..5520    -  protein_bind   lac operator: The lac repressor binds to the lac operator to inhibit transcription in E. coli. This inhibition can be relieved by adding lactose or isopropyl-β-D-thiogalactopyranoside (IPTG). lac repressor encoded by lacI
   5528..5558    -  promoter       lac promoter: promoter for the E. coli lac operon
   5573..5594    -  protein_bind   CAP binding site: CAP binding activates transcription in the presence of cAMP. E. coli catabolite activator protein
   5607..5699    -  CDS            lacI (fragment): lac repressor; lacI; The lac repressor binds to the lac operator to inhibit transcription in E. coli. This inhibition can be relieved by adding lactose or isopropyl-β-D-thiogalactopyranoside (IPTG).
   5882..6470    -  rep_origin     ori: high-copy-number ColE1/pMB1/pBR322/pUC origin of replication
   6641..7501    -  CDS            AmpR: β-lactamase; bla; confers resistance to ampicillin, carbenicillin, and related antibiotics
   7502..7606    -  promoter       AmpR promoter: bla
>Addgene plasmid #224724 | pcDNA3.1-HA-GTSE1-S187A | addgene full sequence | sequence record 448709 | Addgene NGS Result
GACGGATCGGGAGATCTCCCGATCCCCTATGGTGCACTCTCAGTACAATCTGCTCTGATGCCGCATAGTT
AAGCCAGTATCTGCTCCCTGCTTGTGTGTTGGAGGTCGCTGAGTAGTGCGCGAGCAAAATTTAAGCTACA
ACAAGGCAAGGCTTGACCGACAATTGCATGAAGAATCTGCTTAGGGTTAGGCGTTTTGCGCTGCTTCGCG
ATGTACGGGCCAGATATACGCGTTGACATTGATTATTGACTAGTTATTAATAGTAATCAATTACGGGGTC
ATTAGTTCATAGCCCATATATGGAGTTCCGCGTTACATAACTTACGGTAAATGGCCCGCCTGGCTGACCG
CCCAACGACCCCCGCCCATTGACGTCAATAATGACGTATGTTCCCATAGTAACGCCAATAGGGACTTTCC
ATTGACGTCAATGGGTGGAGTATTTACGGTAAACTGCCCACTTGGCAGTACATCAAGTGTATCATATGCC
AAGTACGCCCCCTATTGACGTCAATGACGGTAAATGGCCCGCCTGGCATTATGCCCAGTACATGACCTTA
TGGGACTTTCCTACTTGGCAGTACATCTACGTATTAGTCATCGCTATTACCATGGTGATGCGGTTTTGGC
AGTACATCAATGGGCGTGGATAGCGGTTTGACTCACGGGGATTTCCAAGTCTCCACCCCATTGACGTCAA
TGGGAGTTTGTTTTGGCACCAAAATCAACGGGACTTTCCAAAATGTCGTAACAACTCCGCCCCATTGACG
CAAATGGGCGGTAGGCGTGTACGGTGGGAGGTCTATATAAGCAGAGCTCTCTGGCTAACTAGAGAACCCA
CTGCTTACTGGCTTATCGAAATTAATACGACTCACTATAGGGAGACCCAAGCTTACCATGGCCTACCCCT
ACGACGTGCCCGACTACGCCTCCCTCGGATCCATGGAAGGAGGCGGCGGCCGCGATGAGCCTTCAGCCTG
CCGGGCAGGGGACGTGAACATGGATGACCCTAAGAAGGAAGACATTCTTCTTTTGGCCGATGAAAAATTT
GACTTCGATCTTTCATTGTCTTCTTCGAGTGCAAATGAAGATGATGAAGTCTTCTTCGGACCCTTTGGAC
ATAAAGAAAGATGTATTGCTGCCAGCTTGGAATTAAATAATCCGGTTCCCGAACAGCCTCCGTTGCCCAC
ATCTGAGAGTCCCTTTGCCTGGAGCCCTCTGGCCGGGGAGAAGTTCGTGGAGGTGTACAAAGAAGCTCAC
TTACTGGCTTTACACATTGAGAGCAGCAGCCGGAACCAGGCAGCCCAAGCTGCCAAGCCTGAAGACCCTC
GGAGCCAGGGCGTGGAAAGATTCATACAGGAGTCAAAATTAAAAATAAACCTCTTTGAGAAAGAAAAGGA
AATGAAGAAAAGCCCCACGTCTCTTAAAAGGGAGACATACTACCTGTCAGACAGCCCCTTGCTGGGGCCC
CCTGTGGGTGAGCCTCGGCTCTTGGCCTCCGCCCCGGCCCTGCCCAGCTCTGGTGCCCAGGCCCGCCTCA
CCCGGGCGCCGGGGCCTCCGCACTCTGCTCATGCTTTGCCCAGGGAATCATGCACTGCTCATGCTGCAAG
TCAGGCAGCGACTCAGAGGAAGCCCGGGACCAAATTGCTGCTGCCTCGAGCGGCCTCTGTTAGAGGAAGA
AGCATCCCTGGGGCTGCGGAGAAGCCCAAGAAAGAGATTCCAGCTAGTCCTTCCAGGACAAAAATCCCAG
CTGAGAAGGAATCCCACCGGGATGTTCTCCCTGACAAACCTGCCCCGGGTGCTGTCAATGTGCCGGCCGC
CGGAAGCCACTTGGGCCAGGGCAAGCGGGCGATCCCTGTTCCAAACAAGTTGGGGCTGAAGAAGACCCTG
TTAAAAGCACCCGGCTCTACCAGCAATCTCGCAAGGAAGTCCTCCTCGGGGCCTGTTTGGAGCGGGGCAT
CCAGTGCGTGCACATCCCCAGCAGTGGGCAAAGCTAAATCAAGTGAATTTGCAAGTATTCCTGCAAATAG
CTCCCGGCCTCTGTCAAACATCAGCAAGTCAGGCAGAATGGGACCCGCCATGCTGCGGCCAGCTCTGCCT
GCAGGCCCTGTGGGGGCATCCTCCTGGCAGGCCAAGCGGGTCGATGTTTCTGAGCTGGCAGCGGAGCAGC
TCACGGCACCCCCCTCAGCATCCCCCACCCAACCCCAGACTCCGGAAGGTGGCGGCCAGTGGCTGAACTC
CAGTTGCGCTTGGTCAGAATCTTCTCAATTGAATAAGACTAGAAGTATCAGACGGCGAGATTCCTGTCTA
AATTCCAAGACAAAGGTTATGCCTACTCCTACAAATCAATTTAAAATTCCTAAGTTTTCTATTGGTGACT
CCCCGGACAGCTCAACACCAAAGCTTTCGCGGGCACAGCGGCCGCAGTCGTGCACGTCAGTTGGCAGGGT
CACTGTCCACAGCACCCCGGTTAGACGCTCATCTGGGCCAGCACCACAAAGCCTGCTGAGCGCATGGCGT
GTGTCAGCCTTGCCCACACCCGCCAGCCGGCGCTGCTCTGGCCTTCCACCGATGACCCCCAAAACGATGC
CCAGGGCCGTGGGCTCTCCCCTGTGTGTGCCAGCTCGGAGACGTTCCTCTGAGCCCCGCAAGAACTCTGC
AATGAGAACTGAACCAACAAGGGAGAGCAACAGAAAGACAGATTCCAGGCTGGTGGATGTGTCCCCTGAC
AGGGGTTCTCCTCCTTCCCGTGTGCCTCAGGCACTTAACTTTTCTCCAGAGGAAAGCGATTCTACTTTCT
CCAAAAGTACTGCCACAGAAGTAGCTCGGGAGGAAGCCAAGCCGGGTGGAGATGCAGCCCCTAGTGAGGC
TCTTCTTGTAGATATCAAACTGGAACCACTCGCGGTCACTCCAGATGCTGCAAGCCAGCCCCTCATTGAC
CTTCCTCTCATCGACTTCTGCGATACCCCAGAAGCACACGTGGCTGTAGGATCTGAAAGCAGGCCTCTGA
TCGACCTCATGACAAACACTCCAGACATGAATAAAAATGTGGCCAAACCTTCACCGGTGGTGGGACAGCT
CATAGACCTGAGCTCCCCTCTGATCCAGCTGAGCCCTGAGGCTGACAAGGAGAACGTGGATTCCCCACTC
CTCAAGTTCTAAGTCGAGCATGCATCTAGAGGGCCCTATTCTATAGTGTCACCTAAATGCTAGAGCTCGC
TGATCAGCCTCGACTGTGCCTTCTAGTTGCCAGCCATCTGTTGTTTGCCCCTCCCCCGTGCCTTCCTTGA
CCCTGGAAGGTGCCACTCCCACTGTCCTTTCCTAATAAAATGAGGAAATTGCATCGCATTGTCTGAGTAG
GTGTCATTCTATTCTGGGGGGTGGGGTGGGGCAGGACAGCAAGGGGGAGGATTGGGAAGACAATAGCAGG
CATGCTGGGGATGCGGTGGGCTCTATGGCTTCTGAGGCGGAAAGAACCAGCTGGGGCTCTAGGGGGTATC
CCC
[124 nt withheld, positions 3504-3627]
C
[91 nt withheld, positions 3629-3719]
A
[49 nt withheld, positions 3721-3769]
CCTTTGACGTTGGAGTCCACGTTCTTT
[37 nt withheld, positions 3797-3833]
ACCCTATCTCGGTCTATTCTTTTGATTTATAAGGGATTTTGCCGATTTCGGCCTATTGGTTAAAAAATGA
GCTGATTTAACAAAAATTTAACGCGAATTAATTCTGTGGAATGTGTGTCAGTTAGGGTGTGGAAAGTCCC
CAGGCTCCCCAGCAGGCAGAAGTATGCAAAGCATGCATCTCAATTAGTCAGCAACCAGGTGTGGAAAGTC
CCCAGGCTCCCCAGCAGGCAGAAGTATGCAAAGCATGCATCTCAATTAGTCAGCAACCATAGTCCCGCCC
CTAACTCCGCCCATCCCGCCCCTAACTCCGCCCAGTTCCGCCCATTCTCCGCCCCATGGCTGACTAATTT
TTTTTATTTATGCAGAGGCCGAGGCCGCCTCTGCCTCTGAGCTATTCCAGAAGTAGTGAGGAGGCTTTTT
TGGAGGCCTAGGCTTTTGCAAAAAGCTCCCGGGAGCTTGTATATCCATTTTCGGATCTGATCAAGAGACA
GGATGAGGATCGTTTCGCATGATTGAACAAGATGGATTGCACGCAGGTTCTCCGGCCGCTTGGGTGGAGA
GGCTATTCGGCTATGACTGGGCACAACAGACAATCGGCTGCTCTGATGCCGCCGTGTTCCGGCTGTCAGC
GCAGGGGCGCCCGGTTCTTTTTGTCAAGACCGACCTGTCCGGTGCCCTGAATGAACTGCAGGACGAGGCA
GCGCGGCTATCGTGGCTGGCCACGACGGGCGTTCCTTGCGCAGCTGTGCTCGACGTTGTCACTGAAGCGG
GAAGGGACTGGCTGCTATTGGGCGAAGTGCCGGGGCAGGATCTCCTGTCATCTCACCTTGCTCCTGCCGA
GAAAGTATCCATCATGGCTGATGCAATGCGGCGGCTGCATACGCTTGATCCGGCTACCTGCCCATTCGAC
CACCAAGCGAAACATCGCATCGAGCGAGCACGTACTCGGATGGAAGCCGGTCTTGTCGATCAGGATGATC
TGGACGAAGAGCATCAGGGGCTCGCGCCAGCCGAACTGTTCGCCAGGCTCAAGGCGCGCATGCCCGACGG
CGAGGATCTCGTCGTGACCCATGGCGATGCCTGCTTGCCGAATATCATGGTGGAAAATGGCCGCTTTTCT
GGATTCATCGACTGTGGCCGGCTGGGTGTGGCGGACCGCTATCAGGACATAGCGTTGGCTACCCGTGATA
TTGCTGAAGAGCTTGGCGGCGAATGGGCTGACCGCTTCCTCGTGCTTTACGGTATCGCCGCTCCCGATTC
GCAGCGCATCGCCTTCTATCGCCTTCTTGACGAGTTCTTCTGAGCGGGACTCTGGGGTTCGAAATGACCG
ACCAAGCGACGCCCAACCTGCCATCACGAGATTTCGATTCCACCGCCGCCTTCTATGAAAGGTTGGGCTT
CGGAATCGTTTTCCGGGACGCCGGCTGGATGATCCTCCAGCGCGGGGATCTCATGCTGGAGTTCTTCGCC
CACCCCAACTTGTTTATTGCAGCTTATAATGGTTACAAATAAAGCAATAGCATCACAAATTTCACAAATA
AAGCATTTTTTTCACTGCATTCTAGTTGTGGTTTGTCCAAACTCATCAATGTATCTTATCATGTCTGTAT
ACCGTCGACCTCTAGCTAGAGCTTGGCGTAATCATGGTCATAGCTGTTTCCTGTGTGAAATTGTTATCCG
CTCACAATTCCACACAACATACGAGCCGGAAGCATAAAGTGTAAAGCCTGGGGTGCCTAATGAGTGAGCT
AACTCACATTAATTGCGTTGCGCTCACTGCCCGCTTTCCAGTCGGGAAACCTGTCGTGCCAGCTGCATTA
ATGAATCGGCCAACGCGCGGGGAGAGGCGGTTTGCGTATTGGGCGCTCTTCCGCTTCCTCGCTCACTGAC
TCGCTGCGCTCGGTCGTTCGGCTGCGGCGAGCGGTATCAGCTCACTCAAAGGCGGTAATACGGTTATCCA
CAGAATCAGGGGATAACGCAGGAAAGAACATGTGAGCAAAAGGCCAGCAAAAGGCCAGGAACCGTAAAAA
GGCCGCGTTGCTGGCGTTTTTCCATAGGCTCCGCCCCCCTGACGAGCATCACAAAAATCGACGCTCAAGT
CAGAGGTGGCGAAACCCGACAGGACTATAAAGATACCAGGCGTTTCCCCCTGGAAGCTCCCTCGTGCGCT
CTCCTGTTCCGACCCTGCCGCTTACCGGATACCTGTCCGCCTTTCTCCCTTCGGGAAGCGTGGCGCTTTC
TCATAGCTCACGCTGTAGGTATCTCAGTTCGGTGTAGGTCGTTCGCTCCAAGCTGGGCTGTGTGCACGAA
CCCCCCGTTCAGCCCGACCGCTGCGCCTTATCCGGTAACTATCGTCTTGAGTCCAACCCGGTAAGACACG
ACTTATCGCCACTGGCAGCAGCCACTGGTAACAGGATTAGCAGAGCGAGGTATGTAGGCGGTGCTACAGA
GTTCTTGAAGTGGTGGCCTAACTACGGCTACACTAGAAGAACAGTATTTGGTATCTGCGCTCTGCTGAAG
CCAGTTACCTTCGGAAAAAGAGTTGGTAGCTCTTGATCCGGCAAACAAACCACCGCTGGTAGCGGTGGTT
TTTTTGTTTGCAAGCAGCAGATTACGCGCAGAAAAAAAGGATCTCAAGAAGATCCTTTGATCTTTTCTAC
GGGGTCTGACGCTCAGTGGAACGAAAACTCACGTTAAGGGATTTTGGTCATGAGATTATCAAAAAGGATC
TTCACCTAGATCCTTTTAAATTAAAAATGAAGTTTTAAATCAATCTAAAGTATATATGAGTAAACTTGGT
CTGACAGTTACCAATGCTTAATCAGTGAGGCACCTATCTCAGCGATCTGTCTATTTCGTTCATCCATAGT
TGCCTGACTCCCCGTCGTGTAGATAACTACGATACGGGAGGGCTTACCATCTGGCCCCAGTGCTGCAATG
ATACCGCGAGACCCACGCTCACCGGCTCCAGATTTATCAGCAATAAACCAGCCAGCCGGAAGGGCCGAGC
GCAGAAGTGGTCCTGCAACTTTATCCGCCTCCATCCAGTCTATTAATTGTTGCCGGGAAGCTAGAGTAAG
TAGTTCGCCAGTTAATAGTTTGCGCAACGTTGTTGCCATTGCTACAGGCATCGTGGTGTCACGCTCGTCG
TTTGGTATGGCTTCATTCAGCTCCGGTTCCCAACGATCAAGGCGAGTTACATGATCCCCCATGTTGTGCA
AAAAAGCGGTTAGCTCCTTCGGTCCTCCGATCGTTGTCAGAAGTAAGTTGGCCGCAGTGTTATCACTCAT
GGTTATGGCAGCACTGCATAATTCTCTTACTGTCATGCCATCCGTAAGATGCTTTTCTGTGACTGGTGAG
TACTCAACCAAGTCATTCTGAGAATAGTGTATGCGGCGACCGAGTTGCTCTTGCCCGGCGTCAATACGGG
ATAATACCGCGCCACATAGCAGAACTTTAAAAGTGCTCATCATTGGAAAACGTTCTTCGGGGCGAAAACT
CTCAAGGATCTTACCGCTGTTGAGATCCAGTTCGATGTAACCCACTCGTGCACCCAACTGATCTTCAGCA
TCTTTTACTTTCACCAGCGTTTCTGGGTGAGCAAAAACAGGAAGGCAAAATGCCGCAAAAAAGGGAATAA
GGGCGACACGGAAATGTTGAATACTCATACTCTTCCTTTTTCAATATTATTGAAGCATTTATCAGGGTTA
TTGTCTCATGAGCGGATACATATTTGAATGTATTTAGAAAAATAAACAAATAGGGGTTCCGCGCACATTT
CCCCGAAAAGTGCCACCTGACGTC
